Addgene plasmid #136973: pGGD_RT_li_Venus
Purpose: Goldengate/Greengate C-tag module, containing Venus fused to a flexible linker
Depositing lab: Klaus Theres. Depositing organization: Max Planck Institute for Plant Breeding Research. Publication: Super determinant1A, a RAWULdomain-containing protein, modulates axillary meristem formation and compound leaf development in tomato. Lopez H, Schmitz G, Thoma R, Theres K. Plant Cell. 2021 Aug 13;33(7):2412-2430. doi: 10.1093/plcell/koab121. PubMed 34009392.
Backbone
  Vector backbone: pUC19
  Vector type: Bacterial Expression
Growth in bacteria
  Bacterial resistance: Ampicillin, 100 μg/mL
  Growth temperature: 37°C
  Growth strain: DH5alpha
  Copy number: High Copy
Gene/Insert
  Gene/Insert name: Venus
  Species: Synthetic
  Cloning method: Restriction Enzyme; 5′ cloning site unknown (unknown if destroyed); 3′ cloning site unknown (unknown if destroyed)
Terms and licenses: Academic/Nonprofit Terms; Industry Terms: Not Available to Industry
Depositor comments: For use in the Greengate system (DOI: 10.1371/journal.pone.0083043, Addgene: Kit # 1000000036) or similar Goldengate-based systems. This plasmid carries a Greengate C-tag module, containing Venus fused to a flexible linker described here: DOI: 10.1073/pnas.1406446111.
How to cite: pGGD_RT_li_Venus was a gift from Klaus Theres (Addgene plasmid # 136973 ; http://n2t.net/addgene:136973 ; RRID:Addgene_136973)
