[The description below was written by a language model from this plasmid's Addgene catalogue record and pLannotate feature annotations shown in this document.]
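Description:
pGGD_RT_li_Venus is a small (about 3.5 kb) entry-module plasmid for the GreenGate system and similar Golden Gate-based assembly schemes used to build plant expression constructs. It is built on a pUC19 backbone and is maintained in E. coli at high copy through the ColE1/pUC-type origin of replication, with selection by ampicillin via the β-lactamase gene and its native promoter. Although catalogued as a bacterial expression vector, its role according to the record is that of a part donor rather than an expression plasmid in its own right.

The payload is a "D" position module, that is, a C-terminal tag: the coding sequence of Venus, a fast-maturing yellow fluorescent protein variant (annotated as mammalian codon-optimized), joined to a flexible linker so that the fluorophore can be fused to the C-terminus of a protein of interest with some spatial separation. The linker itself is not annotated in the feature table; an unannotated stretch lies upstream of the Venus coding sequence, but the record does not say what it contains. The flanking type IIS restriction sites and overhangs that would define the module are also not annotated, and the cloning sites are recorded as unknown. Venus sits in the former multiple cloning region, flanked by SP6 and T7 promoters and surrounded by remnants of the lac region (CAP site, lac promoter and operator, lacZα and lacI fragments), along with bom and rop fragments; these are backbone leftovers rather than functional parts of the module.

In use, the module would be combined in a one-pot assembly with promoter, coding sequence, terminator and resistance modules into a plant destination vector, giving Venus-tagged fusion proteins for localization or expression studies in plants.
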