Features (pLannotate 1.2.2; 13 found; start..end, strand, type, name):
     96..200     +  promoter       AmpR promoter: bla
    201..1061    +  CDS            AmpR: β-lactamase; bla; confers resistance to ampicillin, carbenicillin, and related antibiotics
   1232..1820    +  rep_origin     ori: high-copy-number ColE1/pMB1/pBR322/pUC origin of replication
   2003..2095    +  CDS            lacI (fragment): lac repressor; lacI; The lac repressor binds to the lac operator to inhibit transcription in E. coli. This inhibition can be relieved by adding lactose or isopropyl-β-D-thiogalactopyranoside (IPTG).
   2108..2129    +  protein_bind   CAP binding site: CAP binding activates transcription in the presence of cAMP. E. coli catabolite activator protein
   2144..2174    +  promoter       lac promoter: promoter for the E. coli lac operon
   2182..2198    +  protein_bind   lac operator: The lac repressor binds to the lac operator to inhibit transcription in E. coli. This inhibition can be relieved by adding lactose or isopropyl-β-D-thiogalactopyranoside (IPTG). lac repressor encoded by lacI
   2212..2230    +  promoter       SP6 promoter: promoter for bacteriophage SP6 RNA polymerase
   2353..3072    +  CDS            Venus: yellow fluorescent protein (YFP) with fast and efficient maturation (Nagai et al., 2002) mammalian codon-optimized
   3094..3112    -  promoter       T7 promoter: promoter for bacteriophage T7 RNA polymerase
   3114..3266    +  CDS            lacZα (fragment): LacZα fragment of β-galactosidase; lacZ fragment
   3272..3371    -  misc_feature   bom (fragment): basis of mobility region from pBR322
   3473..1       -  CDS            rop (fragment) (across the origin): Rop protein, which maintains plasmids at low copy number; rop
>Addgene plasmid #136973 | pGGD_RT_li_Venus | addgene full sequence | sequence record 269107 | Addgene NGS Result
GACGAAAGGGCCTCGTGATACGCCTATTTTTATAGGTTAATGTCATGATAATAATGGTTTCTTAGACGTC
AGGTGGCACTTTTCGGGGAAATGTGCGCGGAACCCCTATTTGTTTATTTTTCTAAATACATTCAAATATG
TATCCGCTCATGAGACAATAACCCTGATAAATGCTTCAATAATATTGAAAAAGGAAGAGTATGAGTATTC
AACATTTCCGTGTCGCCCTTATTCCCTTTTTTGCGGCATTTTGCCTTCCTGTTTTTGCTCACCCAGAAAC
GCTGGTGAAAGTAAAAGATGCTGAAGATCAGTTGGGTGCACGAGTGGGTTACATCGAACTGGATCTCAAC
AGCGGTAAGATCCTTGAGAGTTTTCGCCCCGAAGAACGTTTTCCAATGATGAGCACTTTTAAAGTTCTGC
TATGTGGCGCGGTATTATCCCGTATTGACGCCGGGCAAGAGCAACTCGGTCGCCGCATACACTATTCTCA
GAATGACTTGGTTGAGTACTCACCAGTCACAGAAAAGCATCTTACGGATGGCATGACAGTAAGAGAATTA
TGCAGTGCTGCCATAACCATGAGTGATAACACTGCGGCCAACTTACTTCTGACAACGATCGGAGGACCGA
AGGAGCTAACCGCTTTTTTGCACAACATGGGGGATCATGTAACTCGCCTTGATCGTTGGGAACCGGAGCT
GAATGAAGCCATACCAAACGACGAGCGTGACACCACGATGCCTGTAGCAATGGCAACAACGTTGCGCAAA
CTATTAACTGGCGAACTACTTACTCTAGCTTCCCGGCAACAATTAATAGACTGGATGGAGGCGGATAAAG
TTGCAGGACCACTTCTGCGCTCGGCCCTTCCGGCTGGCTGGTTTATTGCTGATAAATCTGGAGCCGGTGA
GCGTGGCTCTCGAGGTATCATTGCAGCACTGGGGCCAGATGGTAAGCCCTCCCGTATCGTAGTTATCTAC
ACGACGGGGAGTCAGGCAACTATGGATGAACGAAATAGACAGATCGCTGAGATAGGTGCCTCACTGATTA
AGCATTGGTAACTGTCAGACCAAGTTTACTCATATATACTTTAGATTGATTTAAAACTTCATTTTTAATT
TAAAAGGATCTAGGTGAAGATCCTTTTTGATAATCTCATGACCAAAATCCCTTAACGTGAGTTTTCGTTC
CACTGAGCGTCAGACCCCGTAGAAAAGATCAAAGGATCTTCTTGAGATCCTTTTTTTCTGCGCGTAATCT
GCTGCTTGCAAACAAAAAAACCACCGCTACCAGCGGTGGTTTGTTTGCCGGATCAAGAGCTACCAACTCT
TTTTCCGAAGGTAACTGGCTTCAGCAGAGCGCAGATACCAAATACTGTTCTTCTAGTGTAGCCGTAGTTA
GGCCACCACTTCAAGAACTCTGTAGCACCGCCTACATACCTCGCTCTGCTAATCCTGTTACCAGTGGCTG
CTGCCAGTGGCGATAAGTCGTGTCTTACCGGGTTGGACTCAAGACGATAGTTACCGGATAAGGCGCAGCG
GTCGGGCTGAACGGGGGGTTCGTGCACACAGCCCAGCTTGGAGCGAACGACCTACACCGAACTGAGATAC
CTACAGCGTGAGCTATGAGAAAGCGCCACGCTTCCCGAAGGGAGAAAGGCGGACAGGTATCCGGTAAGCG
GCAGGGTCGGAACAGGAGAGCGCACGAGGGAGCTTCCAGGGGGAAACGCCTGGTATCTTTATAGTCCTGT
CGGGTTTCGCCACCTCTGACTTGAGCGTCGATTTTTGTGATGCTCGTCAGGGGGGCGGAGCCTATGGAAA
AACGCCAGCAACGCGGCCTTTTTACGGTTCCTGGCCTTTTGCTGGCCTTTTGCTCACATGTTCTTTCCTG
CGTTATCCCCTGATTCTGTGGATAACCGTATTACCGCCTTTGAGTGAGCTGATACCGCTCGCCGCAGCCG
AACGACCGAGCGCAGCGAGTCAGTGAGCGAGGAAGCGGAAGAGCGCCCAATACGCAAACCGCCTCTCCCC
GCGCGTTGGCCGATTCATTAATGCAGCTGGCACGACAGGTTTCCCGACTGGAAAGCGGGCAGTGAGCGCA
ACGCAATTAATGTGAGTTAGCTCACTCATTAGGCACCCCAGGCTTTACACTTTATGCTTCCGGCTCGTAT
GTTGTGTGGAATTGTGAGCGGATAACAATTTCACACGAGCTATTTAGGTGACACTATAGAAGTGAAGCTT
GGTCTCATCAGGCGCAGCGGCCGCTTCAGGGAGTGGTTCCGGAAGCGGCTCTGGATCGGGCTCAGGGAGT
GGTTCCGGCAGCGGCTCTGGATCGGCTGCCGCAGCAATTGCTATGGTGAGCAAGGGCGAGGAGCTGTTCA
CCGGGGTGGTGCCCATCCTGGTCGAGCTGGACGGCGACGTAAACGGCCACAAGTTCAGCGTGTCCGGCGA
GGGCGAGGGCGATGCCACCTACGGCAAGCTGACCCTGAAGCTGATCTGCACCACCGGCAAGCTGCCCGTG
CCCTGGCCCACCCTCGTGACCACCCTGGGCTACGGCCTGCAGTGCTTCGCCCGCTACCCCGACCACATGA
AGCAGCACGACTTCTTCAAGTCCGCCATGCCCGAAGGCTACGTCCAGGAGCGCACCATCTTCTTCAAGGA
CGACGGCAACTACAAGACCCGCGCCGAGGTGAAGTTCGAGGGCGACACCCTGGTGAACCGCATCGAGCTG
AAGGGCATCGACTTCAAGGAGGACGGCAACATCCTGGGGCACAAGCTGGAGTACAACTACAACAGCCACA
ACGTCTATATCACCGCCGACAAGCAGAAGAACGGCATCAAGGCCAACTTCAAGATCCGCCACAACATCGA
GGACGGCGGCGTGCAGCTCGCCGACCACTACCAGCAGAACACCCCCATCGGCGACGGCCCCGTGCTGCTG
CCCGACAACCACTACCTGAGCTACCAGTCCGCCCTGAGCAAAGACCCCAACGAGAAGCGCGATCACATGG
TCCTGCTGGAGTTCGTGACCGCCGCCGGGATCACTCTCGGCATGGACGAGCTGTACAAGTAACTGCTGAG
ACCGAATTCTCGCCCTATAGTGAGTCGTATTACCTGGCCGTCGTTTTACAACGTCGTGACTGGGAAAACC
CTGGCGTTACCCAACTTAATCGCCTTGCAGCACATCCCCCTTTCGCCAGCTGGCGTAATAGCGAAGAGGC
CCGCACCGATCGCCCTTCCCAACAGTTGCGCAGCCTGAATGGCGAATGGCGCCTGATGCGGTATTTTCTC
CTTACGCATCTGTGCGGTATTTCACACCGCATATGGTGCACTCTCAGTACAATCTGCTCTGATGCCGCAT
AGTTAAGCCAGCCCCGACACCCGCCAACACCCGCTGACGCGCCCTGACGGGCTTGTCTGCTCCCGGCATC
CGCTTACAGACAAGCTGTGACCGTCTCCGGGAGCTGCATGTGTCAGAGGTTTTCACCGTCATCACCGAAA
CGCGCGA
